Addgene plasmid #237682: pUC19_msfGFP-EWSR1-repair-tempate
Purpose: For knock-in msfGFP to EWSR1 locus
Depositing lab: Denes Hnisz. Depositing organization: Max Planck Institute for Molecular Genetics. Publication: Probing condensate microenvironments with a micropeptide killswitch. Zhang Y, Stoppelkamp I, Fernandez-Pernas P, Allram M, Charman M, Magalhaes AP, Piedavent-Salomon M, Sommer G, Sung YC, Meyer K, Grams N, Halko E, Dongre S, Meierhofer D, Malszycki M, Ilik IA, Aktas T, Kraushar ML, Vastenhouw N, Weitzman MD, Grebien F, Niskanen H, Hnisz D. Nature. 2025 Jun 4. doi: 10.1038/s41586-025-09141-5. PubMed 40468084.
Backbone
  Vector backbone: pUC19
  Vector type: CRISPR
Growth in bacteria
  Bacterial resistance: Ampicillin, 100 μg/mL
  Growth temperature: 37°C
  Growth strain: DH5alpha
  Copy number: High Copy
Gene/Insert
  Gene/Insert name: EWSR1
  Species: H. sapiens (human)
  Entrez Gene: EWSR1 (a.k.a. EWS, EWS-FLI1)
  Tag / fusion protein: msfGFP (N terminal on insert)
  Cloning method: Gibson Cloning
Terms and licenses: Academic/Nonprofit Terms; Industry Terms: Not Available to Industry
How to cite: pUC19_msfGFP-EWSR1-repair-tempate was a gift from Denes Hnisz (Addgene plasmid # 237682 ; http://n2t.net/addgene:237682 ; RRID:Addgene_237682)
