[The description below was written by a language model from this plasmid's Addgene catalogue record and pLannotate feature annotations shown in this document.]
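Description:
pUC19_msfGFP-EWSR1-repair-tempate is a homology-directed repair donor plasmid built on the pUC19 cloning backbone and catalogued as a CRISPR vector. It is intended for knocking a monomeric superfolder GFP (msfGFP) tag into the endogenous human EWSR1 locus. The 4,909 nt plasmid is propagated in E. coli through the high-copy ColE1/pUC origin and selected with ampicillin through the β-lactamase (AmpR) gene and its own promoter. The remaining annotated backbone features are typical pUC19 remnants: a lacI fragment, the CAP binding site, the lac promoter and operator, short bom and rop fragments, and a split MCS and lacZα. The split is consistent with the insert having been placed in the multiple cloning site by Gibson assembly.

The payload lies between the MCS fragment and the lacZα fragment. The only annotated element there is a GFP-family coding sequence of about 716 bp. The annotation tool labels it as a SiriusGFP fragment, but it most likely corresponds to the msfGFP named in the record, a robustly folding monomeric GFP variant. The unannotated stretches of roughly 900 bp upstream and 650 bp downstream of this sequence presumably hold the EWSR1 genomic homology arms, although the feature table does not identify them. The record places the tag at the N terminus of EWSR1. No mammalian promoter or selection marker is annotated, so expression of the fusion would depend on the endogenous EWSR1 regulatory elements after correct integration. The plasmid carries no annotated Cas9 or guide RNA cassette, so these would have to be supplied separately. The associated publication concerns probing biomolecular condensate microenvironments, which suggests the resulting fluorescent EWSR1 is used for imaging at native expression levels.
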