Features (pLannotate 1.2.2; 12 found; start..end, strand, type, name):
    400..492     +  CDS            lacI (fragment): lac repressor; lacI; The lac repressor binds to the lac operator to inhibit transcription in E. coli. This inhibition can be relieved by adding lactose or isopropyl-β-D-thiogalactopyranoside (IPTG).
    505..526     +  protein_bind   CAP binding site: CAP binding activates transcription in the presence of cAMP. E. coli catabolite activator protein
    541..571     +  promoter       lac promoter: promoter for the E. coli lac operon
    579..595     +  protein_bind   lac operator: The lac repressor binds to the lac operator to inhibit transcription in E. coli. This inhibition can be relieved by adding lactose or isopropyl-β-D-thiogalactopyranoside (IPTG). lac repressor encoded by lacI
    632..650     -  misc_feature   MCS (fragment): pUC18/19 multiple cloning site
   1548..2263    +  CDS            SiriusGFP (fragment): enhanced GFP (EGFP) derivative that exhibits robust folding and enhanced photostability (Zhong et al., 2019) mammalian codon-optimized
   2908..3065    +  CDS            lacZα (fragment): LacZα fragment of β-galactosidase; lacZ fragment
   3071..3170    -  misc_feature   bom (fragment): basis of mobility region from pBR322
   3272..3307    -  CDS            rop (fragment): Rop protein, which maintains plasmids at low copy number; rop
   3402..3506    +  promoter       AmpR promoter: bla
   3507..4367    +  CDS            AmpR: β-lactamase; bla; confers resistance to ampicillin, carbenicillin, and related antibiotics
   4538..217     +  rep_origin     ori (across the origin): high-copy-number ColE1/pMB1/pBR322/pUC origin of replication
>Addgene plasmid #237682 | pUC19_msfGFP-EWSR1-repair-tempate | addgene full sequence | sequence record 471792 | Addgene NGS Result
GAGATACCTACAGCGTGAGCTATGAGAAAGCGCCACGCTTCCCGAAGGGAGAAAGGCGGACAGGTATCCG
GTAAGCGGCAGGGTCGGAACAGGAGAGCGCACGAGGGAGCTTCCAGGGGGAAACGCCTGGTATCTTTATA
GTCCTGTCGGGTTTCGCCACCTCTGACTTGAGCGTCGATTTTTGTGATGCTCGTCAGGGGGGCGGAGCCT
ATGGAAAAACGCCAGCAACGCGGCCTTTTTACGGTTCCTGGCCTTTTGCTGGCCTTTTGCTCACATGTTC
TTTCCTGCGTTATCCCCTGATTCTGTGGATAACCGTATTACCGCCTTTGAGTGAGCTGATACCGCTCGCC
GCAGCCGAACGACCGAGCGCAGCGAGTCAGTGAGCGAGGAAGCGGAAGAGCGCCCAATACGCAAACCGCC
TCTCCCCGCGCGTTGGCCGATTCATTAATGCAGCTGGCACGACAGGTTTCCCGACTGGAAAGCGGGCAGT
GAGCGCAACGCAATTAATGTGAGTTAGCTCACTCATTAGGCACCCCAGGCTTTACACTTTATGCTTCCGG
CTCGTATGTTGTGTGGAATTGTGAGCGGATAACAATTTCACACAGGAAACAGCTATGACCATGATTACGC
CAAGCTTGCATGCCTGCAGGGGGAGGGCAGAATGGAAAGACAAGGACGGAGATTCTTCCGGTGGCGGATA
GAGTAGGGGGTCCCAGGATCTGTCTGGTTCGAACTCAGCTGGTGACTTTGCAGAGATACTCAATTTCCTT
GGGCCTCAGTTTCCCCTTCTGTAGAAACAAGGATATCGGATGAGGGATGATTAAAGGGCCTGCTCCACCT
CGACCGTTACCGGGGATAGGGTCTCGGGGCCAGGCACGGCGTTCGAGGCCTCCCACCCAGCCGACCGGCC
TTGGGGACCCTTCCCCGCTGGCCCGGGCCACGCGTCCCGGGTACTCACTGCAGAGCGCGCCCGGCAACCC
CGAAAGGCCGGTCGGGGACCCCGGCTGGGAGTCAGGACTCTAGCTCCCGGGCGCGACCCGAGAACCCTGA
ATCCATTCCGCGCACACCCGGCCGCGTGACCCCTGCCGACCGGCTGGCGCGCCACCCATTCCCCGCGGCC
CGCGGATTAGTCAGCAGTTGTTCTAGTCCGGGTCCCTTCCCCCAGCCCTCCCGCCGATCTCCGTCTCCCT
GCAGGGCCGACTCTTCAGCGACCGTCCCTAGAGCCAGCGGACGGAACCATTCCAAACAGCCTAGTCTCGT
GCTGAGAGCCTCTCCGGTTTCACGCTGAGACCCGCTCACCCCCGCTCTGGCCCCTTAGATGCTATTTTGG
CCCGAGTGTCACGTCGGGCGCTCTTTAGAGAGGACTGGGACAAGAGTTGCGGACGCGAAGAACGAGTAAG
CGGTGGTTCATCCCTCCTGACCCCACCCCCGTGGCCTGGCCCGATGGTCGCGCCCGGGGTTGCGAGATTT
GCGCCTGCGCAGTGCGGCGCCTAGAGGGAAAGCGAGAGGGAGACGGACGTTGAGAGAACGAGGAGGAAGG
AGAGAAAATGGTGAGCAAGGGCGAGGAGCTGTTCACCGGGGTGGTGCCCATCCTGGTCGAGCTGGACGGC
GACGTAAACGGCCACAAGTTCAGCGTGCGCGGCGAGGGCGAGGGCGATGCCACCAACGGCAAGCTGACCC
TGAAGTTCATCTGCACCACCGGCAAGCTGCCCGTGCCCTGGCCCACCCTCGTGACCACCCTGACCTACGG
CGTGCAGTGCTTCAGCCGCTACCCCGACCACATGAAGCAGCACGACTTCTTCAAGTCCGCCATGCCCGAA
GGCTACGTCCAGGAGCGCACCATCTCCTTCAAGGACGACGGCACCTACAAGACCCGCGCCGAGGTGAAGT
TCGAGGGCGACACCCTGGTGAACCGCATCGAGCTGAAGGGCATCGACTTCAAGGAGGACGGCAACATCCT
GGGGCACAAGCTGGAGTACAACTTCAACAGCCACAACGTCTATATCACGGCCGACAAGCAGAAGAACGGC
ATCAAGGCGAACTTCAAGATCCGCCACAACGTCGAGGACGGCAGCGTGCAGCTCGCCGACCACTACCAGC
AGAACACCCCCATCGGCGACGGCCCCGTGCTGCTGCCCGACAACCACTACCTGAGCACCCAGTCCAAGCT
GAGCAAAGACCCCAACGAGAAGCGCGATCACATGGTCCTGCTGGAGTTCGTGACCGCCGCCGGGATCACT
CTCGGCATGGACGAGCTGTACAAAGGAGGAGGCGGATCCGGAGGCGGAGGATCCGCGTCCACGGGTGAGT
ATGGTGGAACTGCGGTCGCGCCAGCGGTAGCCGGAACGCCCAAACTGGGGGTCGTTCGTCTCTGGGCTTG
GCTGGGAAGACTGAGTGGAGTTGCCGAGAGGGGGTTGAGGCACCCGCCGCGGCCCGACGAGCTCGGGGAT
CCGCATTCCTCTCCCCTCCCCCAACCGGGCGGGCCGGTTCTGGAATCTTCCGGCGCCCGTGGCGCGCGGG
GGGCTTGCTGCGGCGGGGGCGCGCGGGGCCCGCCTTGGCCTCCATTGTGTGGCGGTCCTCGCGCCCTGAG
CTCCGGGCCTCCCGCCACGTGGGCGGGGCCTGCGGCCTTCGAGGCCCTGCGTGAAGGGGAGGATTTGGCC
AGGCCTCAAGCCGGTCACTATGAAACCGCCGGGGGGCCCGCAGGCTGCTGTCCCTGTGAGGCCTCCCTCC
CCGTTTTCAGGGTTTCCTGAGAAACCAGGGGAAAAAGCAAATAAAGATACCGTGGATTTGTGGGCCGAGG
GGTGCCGGCCTATGAGCGGGAGCCCCGTCATCCTTAAGACCCAGTCGGCTGGGGCGTCTGGCGCTGCCGA
GCTGCCCCCTCTGTGGCTTCCAGCGTACCGAGCTCGAATTCACTGGCCGTCGTTTTACAACGTCGTGACT
GGGAAAACCCTGGCGTTACCCAACTTAATCGCCTTGCAGCACATCCCCCTTTCGCCAGCTGGCGTAATAG
CGAAGAGGCCCGCACCGATCGCCCTTCCCAACAGTTGCGCAGCCTGAATGGCGAATGGCGCCTGATGCGG
TATTTTCTCCTTACGCATCTGTGCGGTATTTCACACCGCATATGGTGCACTCTCAGTACAATCTGCTCTG
ATGCCGCATAGTTAAGCCAGCCCCGACACCCGCCAACACCCGCTGACGCGCCCTGACGGGCTTGTCTGCT
CCCGGCATCCGCTTACAGACAAGCTGTGACCGTCTCCGGGAGCTGCATGTGTCAGAGGTTTTCACCGTCA
TCACCGAAACGCGCGAGACGAAAGGGCCTCGTGATACGCCTATTTTTATAGGTTAATGTCATGATAATAA
TGGTTTCTTAGACGTCAGGTGGCACTTTTCGGGGAAATGTGCGCGGAACCCCTATTTGTTTATTTTTCTA
AATACATTCAAATATGTATCCGCTCATGAGACAATAACCCTGATAAATGCTTCAATAATATTGAAAAAGG
AAGAGTATGAGTATTCAACATTTCCGTGTCGCCCTTATTCCCTTTTTTGCGGCATTTTGCCTTCCTGTTT
TTGCTCACCCAGAAACGCTGGTGAAAGTAAAAGATGCTGAAGATCAGTTGGGTGCACGAGTGGGTTACAT
CGAACTGGATCTCAACAGCGGTAAGATCCTTGAGAGTTTTCGCCCCGAAGAACGTTTTCCAATGATGAGC
ACTTTTAAAGTTCTGCTATGTGGCGCGGTATTATCCCGTATTGACGCCGGGCAAGAGCAACTCGGTCGCC
GCATACACTATTCTCAGAATGACTTGGTTGAGTACTCACCAGTCACAGAAAAGCATCTTACGGATGGCAT
GACAGTAAGAGAATTATGCAGTGCTGCCATAACCATGAGTGATAACACTGCGGCCAACTTACTTCTGACA
ACGATCGGAGGACCGAAGGAGCTAACCGCTTTTTTGCACAACATGGGGGATCATGTAACTCGCCTTGATC
GTTGGGAACCGGAGCTGAATGAAGCCATACCAAACGACGAGCGTGACACCACGATGCCTGTAGCAATGGC
AACAACGTTGCGCAAACTATTAACTGGCGAACTACTTACTCTAGCTTCCCGGCAACAATTAATAGACTGG
ATGGAGGCGGATAAAGTTGCAGGACCACTTCTGCGCTCGGCCCTTCCGGCTGGCTGGTTTATTGCTGATA
AATCTGGAGCCGGTGAGCGTGGGTCTCGCGGTATCATTGCAGCACTGGGGCCAGATGGTAAGCCCTCCCG
TATCGTAGTTATCTACACGACGGGGAGTCAGGCAACTATGGATGAACGAAATAGACAGATCGCTGAGATA
GGTGCCTCACTGATTAAGCATTGGTAACTGTCAGACCAAGTTTACTCATATATACTTTAGATTGATTTAA
AACTTCATTTTTAATTTAAAAGGATCTAGGTGAAGATCCTTTTTGATAATCTCATGACCAAAATCCCTTA
ACGTGAGTTTTCGTTCCACTGAGCGTCAGACCCCGTAGAAAAGATCAAAGGATCTTCTTGAGATCCTTTT
TTTCTGCGCGTAATCTGCTGCTTGCAAACAAAAAAACCACCGCTACCAGCGGTGGTTTGTTTGCCGGATC
AAGAGCTACCAACTCTTTTTCCGAAGGTAACTGGCTTCAGCAGAGCGCAGATACCAAATACTGTTCTTCT
AGTGTAGCCGTAGTTAGGCCACCACTTCAAGAACTCTGTAGCACCGCCTACATACCTCGCTCTGCTAATC
CTGTTACCAGTGGCTGCTGCCAGTGGCGATAAGTCGTGTCTTACCGGGTTGGACTCAAGACGATAGTTAC
CGGATAAGGCGCAGCGGTCGGGCTGAACGGGGGGTTCGTGCACACAGCCCAGCTTGGAGCGAACGACCTA
CACCGAACT
